Addgene plasmid #199579: pAAV_tKiMBImut-T2A-caMEK
Purpose: Express tKiMBImut(AA) and caMEK in an AAV vector
Depositing lab: Michael Lin. Depositing organization: Stanford University. Publication: Kinase-Modulated Bioluminescent Indicators Enable Noninvasive Imaging of Drug Activity in the Brain. Wu Y, Walker JR, Westberg M, Ning L, Monje M, Kirkland TA, Lin MZ, Su Y. ACS Cent Sci. 2023 Mar 20;9(4):719-732. doi: 10.1021/acscentsci.3c00074. eCollection 2023 Apr 26. PubMed 37122464.
Backbone
  Vector backbone: pAAV
  Backbone size w/o insert (bp): 4000
  Total vector size (bp): 7242
  Vector type: Mammalian Expression, AAV
Growth in bacteria
  Bacterial resistance: Ampicillin, 100 μg/mL
  Growth temperature: 37°C
  Growth strain: NEB Stable
  Copy number: High Copy
Gene/Insert 1
  Gene/Insert name: ERK tdTomato-Kinase-Modulated Bioluminescent Indicator (mutant) (alt name: ERK tKiMBImut)
  Species: Synthetic
  Insert size (bp): 2112
  Promoter: CMV
  Cloning method: Gibson Cloning
  Sequencing primers: 5′ TCTGGCTAACTAGAGAACCCA; 3′ GGAAGAAAACCCAGGGCCT
Gene/Insert 2
  Gene/Insert name: constitutively active MEK (alt name: caMEK)
  Species: H. sapiens (human)
  Insert size (bp): 1176
  Promoter: CMV
  Cloning method: Gibson Cloning
  Sequencing primers: 5′ CCCCGGATCCGGTGAAGGTC; 3′ AGCCATCTGTTGTTTGCCCCT
Terms and licenses: Academic/Nonprofit Terms; Industry Terms: Not Available to Industry
How to cite: pAAV_tKiMBImut-T2A-caMEK was a gift from Michael Lin (Addgene plasmid # 199579 ; http://n2t.net/addgene:199579 ; RRID:Addgene_199579)
