[The description below was written by a language model from this plasmid's Addgene catalogue record and pLannotate feature annotations shown in this document.]
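Description:
pAAV_tKiMBImut-T2A-caMEK is an AAV transfer plasmid for mammalian expression, built on a pAAV backbone of about 7.2 kb. It is maintained in bacteria through a high-copy ColE1/pUC-type origin and selected with ampicillin via the β-lactamase gene and its promoter; an f1 phage origin is also present. The expression cassette lies between AAV2 inverted terminal repeats, the elements that allow the intervening DNA to be replicated and packaged into recombinant AAV particles. The annotation detects a full ITR downstream of the cassette but only two short ITR fragments upstream, which may simply reflect how difficult these repeats are to sequence and annotate. The catalogue-listed recombination-deficient host strain fits the usual need to stabilise ITRs.

A CMV enhancer/promoter drives a single transcript that ends at a bovine growth hormone polyadenylation signal. The first open reading frame encodes the mutant ERK tdTomato-Kinase-Modulated Bioluminescent Indicator, annotated as tdTomato followed by a NanoLuc luciferase fragment and a fragment of the phospho-Ser/Thr-Pro binding protein PIN1. The "mut(AA)" designation suggests alanine substitutions, presumably making a phosphorylation-insensitive control, although the record does not spell this out. According to the name, a T2A self-cleaving peptide, not separately annotated, links the indicator to constitutively active MEK1, so both proteins are produced from one message. The catalogue lists the MEK as human, whereas the annotation tool's best match was the rat orthologue.

Co-expressing caMEK should drive ERK pathway activity in the same cells that carry the reporter. The associated work concerns noninvasive bioluminescent imaging of kinase inhibitor activity in the brain, where this construct plausibly serves as a non-responsive comparison.
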