Features (pLannotate 1.2.2; 19 found; start..end, strand, type, name):
      1..861     +  CDS            AmpR: β-lactamase; bla; confers resistance to ampicillin, carbenicillin, and related antibiotics
   1032..1620    +  rep_origin     ori: high-copy-number ColE1/pMB1/pBR322/pUC origin of replication
   1693..1720    +  repeat_region  AAV2 ITR (fragment): inverted terminal repeat of adeno-associated virus serotype 2 inverted
   1749..1776    +  repeat_region  AAV2 ITR (fragment): inverted terminal repeat of adeno-associated virus serotype 2 inverted
   1827..2206    +  enhancer       CMV enhancer: human cytomegalovirus immediate early enhancer
   2207..2410    +  promoter       CMV promoter: human cytomegalovirus (CMV) immediate early promoter
   2406..2439    +  LTR            5' LTR (truncated) (fragment): truncated 5' long terminal repeat (LTR) from HIV-1
   2455..2473    +  promoter       T7 promoter: promoter for bacteriophage T7 RNA polymerase
   2515..3915    +  CDS            tdTomato: tdTomato is a basic (constitutively fluorescent) orange fluorescent protein published in 2004, derived from Discosoma sp.. It is reported to be a somewhat slowly-maturing tandem dimer with low acid sensitivity.
   3922..4380    +  CDS            Nluc (fragment): NanoLuc® luciferase human codon-optimized
   4387..4551    +  CDS            PIN1 (fragment): PIN1_HUMAN - Experimental evidence at protein level: Swiss-Prot protein existence level 1. Peptidyl-prolyl cis/trans isomerase (PPIase) that binds to and isomerizes specific phosphorylated Ser/Thr-Pro (pSer/Thr-Pro) motifs (PubMed:21497122, PubMed:23623683, PubMed:29686383). By inducing conformational changes in a subset of phosphorylated proteins, acts as a molecular switch in multiple cellular processes (PubMed:21497122, PubMed:22033920, PubMed:23623683). Displays a preference for acidic residues located N-terminally to the proline bond to be isomerized. Regulates mitosis presumably by inter
   4699..5877    +  CDS            Map2k1: MP2K1_RAT - Also known as Mek1, Prkmk1. Experimental evidence at protein level: Swiss-Prot protein existence level 1. Dual specificity protein kinase which acts as an essential component of the MAP kinase signal transduction pathway. Binding of extracellular ligands such as growth factors, cytokines and hormones to their cell-surface receptors activates RAS and this initiates RAF1 activation. RAF1 then further activates the dual-specificity protein kinases MAP2K1/MEK1 and MAP2K2/MEK2. Both MAP2K1/MEK1 and MAP2K2/MEK2 function specifically in the MAPK/ERK cascade, and catalyze the concomitant p
   5928..6152    +  polyA_signal   bGH poly(A) signal: bovine growth hormone polyadenylation signal
   6175..6315    +  repeat_region  AAV2 ITR: inverted terminal repeat of adeno-associated virus serotype 2 inverted
   6320..6371    -  misc_feature   bom (fragment): basis of mobility region from pBR322
   6390..6845    +  rep_origin     f1 ori (sequence partly withheld): f1 bacteriophage origin of replication; arrow indicates direction of (+) strand synthesis
   6846..6895    -  misc_feature   bom (fragment): basis of mobility region from pBR322
   6997..7032    -  CDS            rop (fragment): Rop protein, which maintains plasmids at low copy number; rop
   7127..7231    +  promoter       AmpR promoter: bla
>Addgene plasmid #199579 | pAAV_tKiMBImut-T2A-caMEK | addgene full sequence | sequence record 393671 | Addgene NGS Result
ATGAGTATTCAACATTTCCGTGTCGCCCTTATTCCCTTTTTTGCGGCATTTTGCCTTCCTGTTTTTGCTC
ACCCAGAAACGCTGGTGAAAGTAAAAGATGCTGAAGATCAGTTGGGTGCACGAGTGGGTTACATCGAACT
GGATCTCAACAGCGGTAAGATCCTTGAGAGTTTTCGCCCCGAAGAACGTTTTCCAATGATGAGCACTTTT
AAAGTTCTGCTATGTGGCGCGGTATTATCCCGTATTGACGCCGGGCAAGAGCAACTCGGTCGCCGCATAC
ACTATTCTCAGAATGACTTGGTTGAGTACTCACCAGTCACAGAAAAGCATCTTACGGATGGCATGACAGT
AAGAGAATTATGCAGTGCTGCCATAACCATGAGTGATAACACTGCGGCCAACTTACTTCTGACAACGATC
GGAGGACCGAAGGAGCTAACCGCTTTTTTGCACAACATGGGGGATCATGTAACTCGCCTTGATCGTTGGG
AACCGGAGCTGAATGAAGCCATACCAAACGACGAGCGTGACACCACGATGCCTGTAGCAATGGCAACAAC
GTTGCGCAAACTATTAACTGGCGAACTACTTACTCTAGCTTCCCGGCAACAATTAATAGACTGGATGGAG
GCGGATAAAGTTGCAGGACCACTTCTGCGCTCGGCCCTTCCGGCTGGCTGGTTTATTGCTGATAAATCTG
GAGCCGGTGAGCGTGGGTCTCGCGGTATCATTGCAGCACTGGGGCCAGATGGTAAGCCCTCCCGTATCGT
AGTTATCTACACGACGGGGAGTCAGGCAACTATGGATGAACGAAATAGACAGATCGCTGAGATAGGTGCC
TCACTGATTAAGCATTGGTAACTGTCAGACCAAGTTTACTCATATATACTTTAGATTGATTTAAAACTTC
ATTTTTAATTTAAAAGGATCTAGGTGAAGATCCTTTTTGATAATCTCATGACCAAAATCCCTTAACGTGA
GTTTTCGTTCCACTGAGCGTCAGACCCCGTAGAAAAGATCAAAGGATCTTCTTGAGATCCTTTTTTTCTG
CGCGTAATCTGCTGCTTGCAAACAAAAAAACCACCGCTACCAGCGGTGGTTTGTTTGCCGGATCAAGAGC
TACCAACTCTTTTTCCGAAGGTAACTGGCTTCAGCAGAGCGCAGATACCAAATACTGTTCTTCTAGTGTA
GCCGTAGTTAGGCCACCACTTCAAGAACTCTGTAGCACCGCCTACATACCTCGCTCTGCTAATCCTGTTA
CCAGTGGCTGCTGCCAGTGGCGATAAGTCGTGTCTTACCGGGTTGGACTCAAGACGATAGTTACCGGATA
AGGCGCAGCGGTCGGGCTGAACGGGGGGTTCGTGCACACAGCCCAGCTTGGAGCGAACGACCTACACCGA
ACTGAGATACCTACAGCGTGAGCTATGAGAAAGCGCCACGCTTCCCGAAGGGAGAAAGGCGGACAGGTAT
CCGGTAAGCGGCAGGGTCGGAACAGGAGAGCGCACGAGGGAGCTTCCAGGGGGAAACGCCTGGTATCTTT
ATAGTCCTGTCGGGTTTCGCCACCTCTGACTTGAGCGTCGATTTTTGTGATGCTCGTCAGGGGGGCGGAG
CCTATGGAAAAACGCCAGCAACGCGGCCTTTTTACGGTTCCTGGCCTTTTGCTGGCCTTTTGCTCACATG
TCCTGCAGGCAGCTGCGCGCTCGCTCGCTCACTGAGGCCGCCCGGGCGTCGGGCGACCTTTGGTCGCCCG
GCCTCAGTGAGCGAGCGAGCGCGCAGAGAGGGAGTGGCCAACTCCATCACTAGGGGTTCCTGCGGCCGCA
CGCGTTGACATTGATTATTGACTAGTTATTAATAGTAATCAATTACGGGGTCATTAGTTCATAGCCCATA
TATGGAGTTCCGCGTTACATAACTTACGGTAAATGGCCCGCCTGGCTGACCGCCCAACGACCCCCGCCCA
TTGACGTCAATAATGACGTATGTTCCCATAGTAACGCCAATAGGGACTTTCCATTGACGTCAATGGGTGG
AGTATTTACGGTAAACTGCCCACTTGGCAGTACATCAAGTGTATCATATGCCAAGTACGCCCCCTATTGA
CGTCAATGACGGTAAATGGCCCGCCTGGCATTATGCCCAGTACATGACCTTATGGGACTTTCCTACTTGG
CAGTACATCTACGTATTAGTCATCGCTATTACCATGGTGATGCGGTTTTGGCAGTACATCAATGGGCGTG
GATAGCGGTTTGACTCACGGGGATTTCCAAGTCTCCACCCCATTGACGTCAATGGGAGTTTGTTTTGGCA
CCAAAATCAACGGGACTTTCCAAAATGTCGTAACAACTCCGCCCCATTGACGCAAATGGGCGGTAGGCGT
GTACGGTGGGAGGTCTATATAAGCAGAGCTCTCTGGCTAACTAGAGAACCCACTGCTTACTGGCTTATCG
AAATTAATACGACTCACTATAGGGAGACCCAAGCTGGCTAGCGTTTAAACTTAAGCTTGCCACCATGGTG
AGCAAGGGCGAGGAGGTCATCAAAGAGTTCATGCGCTTCAAGGTGCGCATGGAGGGCTCCATGAACGGCC
ACGAGTTCGAGATCGAGGGCGAGGGCGAGGGCCGCCCCTACGAGGGCACCCAGACCGCCAAGCTGAAGGT
GACCAAGGGCGGCCCCCTGCCCTTCGCCTGGGACATCCTGTCCCCCCAGTTCATGTACGGCTCCAAGGCG
TACGTGAAGCACCCCGCCGACATCCCCGATTACAAGAAGCTGTCCTTCCCCGAGGGCTTCAAGTGGGAGC
GCGTGATGAACTTCGAGGACGGCGGTCTGGTGACCGTGACCCAGGACTCCTCCCTGCAGGACGGCACGCT
GATCTACAAGGTGAAGATGCGCGGCACCAACTTCCCCCCCGACGGCCCCGTAATGCAGAAGAAGACCATG
GGCTGGGAGGCCTCCACCGAGCGCCTGTACCCCCGCGACGGCGTGCTGAAGGGCGAGATCCACCAGGCCC
TGAAGCTGAAGGACGGCGGCCACTACCTGGTGGAGTTCAAGACCATCTACATGGCCAAGAAGCCCGTGCA
ACTGCCCGGCTACTACTACGTGGACACCAAGCTGGACATCACCTCCCACAACGAGGACTACACCATCGTG
GAACAGTACGAGCGCTCCGAGGGCCGCCACCACCTGTTCCTGGGGCATGGCACCGGCAGCACCGGCAGCG
GCAGCTCCGGCACCGCCTCCTCCGAGGACAACAACATGGCCGTCATCAAAGAGTTCATGCGCTTCAAGGT
GCGCATGGAGGGCTCCATGAACGGCCACGAGTTCGAGATCGAGGGCGAGGGCGAGGGCCGCCCCTACGAG
GGCACCCAGACCGCCAAGCTGAAGGTGACCAAGGGCGGCCCCCTGCCCTTCGCCTGGGACATCCTGTCCC
CCCAGTTCATGTACGGCTCCAAGGCGTACGTGAAGCACCCCGCCGACATCCCCGATTACAAGAAGCTGTC
CTTCCCCGAGGGCTTCAAGTGGGAGCGCGTGATGAACTTCGAGGACGGCGGTCTGGTGACCGTGACCCAG
GACTCCTCCCTGCAGGACGGCACGCTGATCTACAAGGTGAAGATGCGCGGCACCAACTTCCCCCCCGACG
GCCCCGTAATGCAGAAGAAGACCATGGGCTGGGAGGCCTCCACCGAGCGCCTGTACCCCCGCGACGGCGT
GCTGAAGGGCGAGATCCACCAGGCCCTGAAGCTGAAGGACGGCGGCCACTACCTGGTGGAGTTCAAGACC
ATCTACATGGCCAAGAAGCCCGTGCAACTGCCCGGCTACTACTACGTGGACACCAAGCTGGACATCACCT
CCCACAACGAGGACTACACCATCGTGGAACAGTACGAGCGCTCCGAGGGCCGCCACCACCTGTTCCGGCT
GGAAGATTTCGTTGGGGACTGGGAACAGACAGCCGCCTACAACCTGGACCAAGTCCTTGAACAGGGAGGT
GTGTCCAGTTTGCTGCAGAATCTCGCCGTGTCCGTAACTCCGATCCAAAGGATTGTCCGGAGCGGTGAAA
ATGCCCTGAAGATCGACATCCATGTCATCATCCCGTATGAAGGTCTGAGCGCCGACCAAATGGCCCAGAT
CGAAGAGGTGTTTAAGGTGGTGTACCCTGTGGATGATCATCACTTTAAGGTGATCCTGCCCTATGGCACA
CTGGTAATCGACGGGGTTACGCCGAACATGCTGAACTATTTCGGACGGCCGTATGAAGGCATCGCCGTGT
TCGACGGCAAAAAGATCACTGTAACAGGGACCCTGTGGAACGGCAACAAAATTATCGACGAGCGCCTGAT
CACCCCCGACGGCTCCATGCTGTTCCGAGTAACCATCAACAGCATCATGGCGGACGAGGAGAAGCTGCCG
CCCGGCTGGGAGAAGCGCATGAGCCGCAGCTCAGGCCGAGTGTACTACTTCAACCACATCACTAACGCCA
GCCAGTGGGAGCGGCCCAGCGGCAACAGCAGCAGTGGTGGCAAAAACGGGCAGGGGGAGCCTGCCAGGGT
GACCGGCTACCGGCTGTTCGAGCCAGATGCCCCTAGAGCCCCAGTGGATAAAGCAAAGCTGTCATTCCAA
TTCCCCGGATCCGGTGAAGGTCGAGGCTCCCTCCTCACTTGTGGGGATGTGGAAGAAAACCCAGGGCCTG
GCTCAGGTATGCCCAAGAAGAAGCCGACGCCCATCCAGCTGAACCCGACCCCCGATGGCTCGGCGGTTAA
CGGGACCAGCTCGGCCGAGACCAACCTGGAGGCCTTGCAGAAGAAGCTGGAGGGGCTGGAGCTTGATGAG
CAGCAGCGGAAGCGCCTTGAGGCCTTTCTGACCCAGAAGCAGAAGGTGGGAGAACTGAAGGATGATGACT
TTGAGAAGATCAGTGAGCTGGGGGCCGGCAACGGTGGAGTGGTATTCAAGGTCTCCCATAAGCCGTCTGG
CCTAGTTATGGCCAGGAAGCTAATTCATCTGGAGATCAAACCCGCAATCCGGAACCAGATCATCCGGGAG
CTGCAGGTGCTGCATGAGTGCAACTCCCCATACATCGTGGGCTTCTATGGGGCTTTCTACAGTGACGGCG
AGATCAGCATCTGCATGGAACACATGGATGGTGGGTCCTTGGATCAAGTTCTGAAGAAAGCTGGAAGAAT
TCCTGAGCAAATTTTAGGAAAAGTTAGCATTGCTGTGATAAAAGGCCTGACATATCTTCGGGAGAAGCAC
AAGATTATGCACAGAGATGTCAAGCCTTCCAATATTCTAGTAAACTCCCGTGGAGAAATCAAACTCTGTG
ATTTTGGGGTCAGCGGGCAACTAATTGACGACATGGCCAACGACTTTGTAGGCACAAGATCATACATGTC
GCCCGAGAGACTCCAGGGGACTCACTACTCCGTGCAGTCGGACATCTGGAGCATGGGGCTCTCTCTGGTG
GAGATGGCAGTTGGGAGATACCCCATCCCTCCTCCTGATGCCAAGGAACTGGAGCTGCTGTTTGGATGCC
AGGTGGAGGGAGATGCAGCCGAAACGCCACCCAGGCCGAGGACCCCTGGGAGGCCCCTTAGCTCATATGG
AATGGACAGCCGACCTCCCATGGCAATTTTTGAGTTGTTGGATTATATAGTCAATGAGCCTCCTCCAAAA
TTGCCCAGTGGAGTATTCAGTCTGGAGTTTCAAGATTTTGTGAATAAATGCTTAATAAAGAACCCTGCAG
AGAGAGCAGATCTAAAGCAGCTTCTGGTTCACGCTTTCATCAAGAGATCTGATGCCGAGGAAGTAGACTT
CGCAGGTTGGCTCTGCTCCACCATTGGGCTTAACCAGCCCAGCACACCAACCCATGCCGCTAGCATCTAA
TGAATTCTGCAGATATCCAGCACAGTGGCGGCCGCTCGAGGCCTCGACTGTGCCTTCTAGTTGCCAGCCA
TCTGTTGTTTGCCCCTCCCCCGTGCCTTCCTTGACCCTGGAAGGTGCCACTCCCACTGTCCTTTCCTAAT
AAAATGAGGAAATTGCATCGCATTGTCTGAGTAGGTGTCATTCTATTCTGGGGGGTGGGGTGGGGCAGGA
CAGCAAGGGGGAGGATTGGGAAGACAATAGCAGGCATGCTGGGGATGCGGTGGGCTCTATGGCACGTGCG
GACCGAGCGGCCGCAGGAACCCCTAGTGATGGAGTTGGCCACTCCCTCTCTGCGCGCTCGCTCGCTCACT
GAGGCCGGGCGACCAAAGGTCGCCCGACGCCCGGGCTTTGCCCGGGCGGCCTCAGTGAGCGAGCGAGCGC
GCAGCTGCCTGCAGGGGCGCCTGATGCGGTATTTTCTCCTTACGCATCTGTGCGGTATTTCACACCGCAT
A
[95 nt withheld, positions 6372-6466]
T
[46 nt withheld, positions 6468-6513]
C
[141 nt withheld, positions 6515-6655]
CCTTTGACGTTGGAGTCCACGTTCTTT
[37 nt withheld, positions 6683-6719]
ACTCTATCTCGGGCTATTCTTTTGATTTATAAGGGATTTTGCCGATTTCGGTCTATTGGTTAAAAAATGA
GCTGATTTAACAAAAATTTAACGCGAATTTTAACAAAATATTAACGTTTACAATTTTATGGTGCACTCTC
AGTACAATCTGCTCTGATGCCGCATAGTTAAGCCAGCCCCGACACCCGCCAACACCCGCTGACGCGCCCT
GACGGGCTTGTCTGCTCCCGGCATCCGCTTACAGACAAGCTGTGACCGTCTCCGGGAGCTGCATGTGTCA
GAGGTTTTCACCGTCATCACCGAAACGCGCGAGACGAAAGGGCCTCGTGATACGCCTATTTTTATAGGTT
AATGTCATGATAATAATGGTTTCTTAGACGTCAGGTGGCACTTTTCGGGGAAATGTGCGCGGAACCCCTA
TTTGTTTATTTTTCTAAATACATTCAAATATGTATCCGCTCATGAGACAATAACCCTGATAAATGCTTCA
ATAATATTGAAAAAGGAAGAGT
